>Addgene plasmid #182738 | pJC005.em | addgene full sequence | sequence record 358077 | Addgene NGS Result
AAAAAGATATAATGGGAGATAAGACGGTTCGTGTTCGTGCTGACTTGCACCATATCATAAAAATCGAAAC
AGCAAAGAATGGCGGAAACGTAAAAGAAGTTATGGAAATAAGACTTAGAAGCAAACTTAAGAGTGTGTTG
ATAGTGCAGTATCTTAAAATTTTGTATAATAGGAATTGAAGTTAAATTAGATGCTAAAAATTTGTAATTA
AGAAGGAGTGATTACATGAACAAAAATATAAAATATTCTCAAAACTTTTTAACGAGTGAAAAAGTACTCA
ACCAAATAATAAAACAATTGAATTTAAAAGAAACCGATACCGTTTACGAAATTGGAACAGGTAAAGGGCA
TTTAACGACGAAACTGGCTAAAATAAGTAAACAGGTAACGTCTATTGAATTAGACAGTCATCTATTCAAC
TTATCGTCAGAAAAATTAAAACTGAATACTCGTGTCACTTTAATTCACCAAGATATTCTACAGTTTCAAT
TCCCTAACAAACAGAGGTATAAAATTGTTGGGAGTATTCCTTACCATTTAAGCACACAAATTATTAAAAA
AGTGGTTTTTGAAAGCCATGCGTCTGACATCTATCTGATTGTTGAAGAAGGATTCTACAAGCGTACCTTG
GATATTCACCGAACACTAGGGTTGCTCTTGCACACTCAAGTCTCGATTCAGCAATTGCTTAAGCTGCCAG
CGGAATGCTTTCATCCTAAACCAAAAGTAAACAGTGTCTTAATAAAACTTACCCGCCATACCACAGATGT
TCCAGATAAATATTGGAAGCTATATACGTACTTTGTTTCAAAATGGGTCAATCGAGAATATCGTCAACTG
TTTACTAAAAATCAGTTTCATCAAGCAATGAAACACGCCAAAGTAAACAATTTAAGTACCGTTACTTATG
AGCAAGTATTGTCTATTTTTAATAGTTATCTATTATTTAACGGGAGGAAATAATTCTATGAGTCGCTTTT
GTAAATTTGGAAAGTTACACGTTACTAAAGGGAATGTAGATAAATTATTAGGTATACTACTGACAGCTTC
CAAGGAGCTAAAGAGGTCCCTAGCGCTTAGAATCGCTTTAGGAAACACGATCCAGTCCAATAATCGTCGA
TAAAAACTTTTGAAAAAGGTTGGTGAAATTACCTACTTTTGGAATAATCACAAATCACAAGTGATTAATC
ACAAATCACAAGTGATTAATCACTTGTTTATTAAGATATTAAAAGCTATAATTTAAATAAAGCGTGAATT
TTATTACACAAAAAGAGGGGGGAGAAACTTGGAACTAGCATTTAGAGAAAGCTTAAAAAAGATGAGAGGT
ACCAAATCAAAAGAAAAATTCTCCCAAGAATTAGAAATGAGTAGATCAAATTATTCACGAATAGAATCAG
GAAAATCAGATCCAACCATAAAAACACTAGAACAAATTGCAAAGTTAACTAACTCAACGCTAGTAGTGGA
TTTAATCCCAAATGAGCCAACAGAACCAGAACCAGAAACAGAATCAGAACAAGTAACATTGGATTTAGAA
ATGGAAGAAGAAAAAAGCAATGACTTCGTGTGAATAATGCGCGAAATCGTTGCTTATTTTTTTTAAAAGC
GGTATACTAGATATAACGAAACAACGAACTGAATAGAAACGAAAAAAGAGCCATGACACATTTATAAAAT
GTTTGACGACATTTTATAAATGCATAGCCCGATAAGATTGCCAAACCAACGCTTATCAGTTAGTCAGATG
AACTCTTCCCTCGTAAGAAGTTATTTAATTAACTTTGTTTGAAGACGGTATATAACCGTACTATCATTAT
ATAGGGAAATCAGAGAGTTTTCAAGTATCTAAGCTACTGAATTTAAGAATTGTTAAGCAATCAATCGGAA
ATCGTTTGATTGCTTTTTTTGTATTCATTTATAGAAGGTGGAGTTTGTATGAATCATGATGAATGTAAAA
CTTATATAAAAAATAGTTTATTGGAGATAAGAAAATTAGCAAATATCTATACACTAGAAACGTTTAAGAA
AGAGTTAGAAAAGAGAAATATCTACTTAGAAACAAAATCAGATAAGTATTTTTCTTCGGAGGGGGAAGAT
TATATATATAAGTTAATAGAAAATAACAAAATAATTTATTCGATTAGTGGAAAAAAATTGACTTATAAAG
GAAAAAAATCTTTTTCAAAACATGCAATATTGAAACAGTTGAATGAAAAAGCAAACCAAGTTAATTAAAC
AACCTATTTTATAGGATTTATAGGAAAGGAGAACAGCTGAATGAATATCCCTTTTGTTGTAGAAACTGTG
CTTCATGACGGCTTGTTAAAGTACAAATTTAAAAATAGTAAAATTCGCTCAATCACTACCAAGCCAGGTA
AAAGCAAAGGGGCTATTTTTGCGTATCGCTCAAAATCAAGCATGATTGGCGGTCGTGGTGTTGTTCTGAC
TTCCGAGGAAGCGATTCAAGAAAATCAAGATACATTTACACATTGGACACCCAACGTTTATCGTTATGGA
ACGTATGCAGACGAAAACCGTTCATACACGAAAGGACATTCTGAAAACAATTTAAGACAAATCAATACCT
TCTTTATTGATTTTGATATTCACACGGCAAAAGAAACTATTTCAGCAAGCGATATTTTAACAACCGCTAT
TGATTTAGGTTTTATGCCTACTATGATTATCAAATCTGATAAAGGTTATCAAGCATATTTTGTTTTAGAA
ACGCCAGTCTATGTGACTTCAAAATCAGAATTTAAATCTGTCAAAGCAGCCAAAATAATTTCGCAAAATA
TCCGAGAATATTTTGGAAAGTCTTTGCCAGTTGATCTAACGTGTAATCATTTTGGTATTGCTCGCATACC
AAGAACGGACAATGTAGAATTTTTTGATCCTAATTACCGTTATTCTTTCAAAGAATGGCAAGATTGGTCT
TTCAAACAAACAGATAATAAGGGCTTTACTCGTTCAAGTCTAACGGTTTTAAGCGGTACAGAAGGCAAAA
AACAAGTAGATGAACCCTGGTTTAATCTCTTATTGCACGAAACGAAATTTTCAGGAGAAAAGGGTTTAAT
AGGGCGTAATAACGTCATGTTTACCCTCTCTTTAGCCTACTTTAGTTCAGGCTATTCAATCGAAACGTGC
GAATATAATATGTTTGAGTTTAATAATCGATTAGATCAACCCTTAGAAGAAAAAGAAGTAATCAAAATTG
TTAGAAGTGCCTATTCAGAAAACTATCAAGGGGCTAATAGGGAATACATTACCATTCTTTGCAAAGCTTG
GGTATCAAGTGATTTAACCAGTAAAGATTTATTTGTCCGTCAAGGGTGGTTTAAATTCAAGAAAAAAAGA
AGCGAACGTCAACGTGTTCATTTGTCAGAATGGAAAGAAGATTTAATGGCTTATATTAGCGAAAAATCAG
ATGTATACAAGCCTTATTTAGTGACGACCAAAAAAGAGATTAGAGAAGTGCTAGGCATTCCTGAACGGAC
ATTAGATAAATTGCTGAAGGTACTGAAGGCGAATCAGGAAATTTTCTTTAAGATTAAACCAGGAAGAAAT
GGTGGCATTCAACTTGCTAGTGTTAAATCATTGTTGCTATCGATCATTAAAGTAAAAAAAGAAGAAAAAG
AAAGCTATATAAAGGCGCTGACAAATTCTTTTGACTTAGAGCATACATTCATTCAAGAGACTTTAAACAA
GCTAGCAGAACGCCCTAAAACGGACACACAACTCGATTTGTTTAGCTATGATACAGGCTGAAAATAAAAC
CCGCACTATGCCATTACATTTATATCTATGATACGTGTTTGTTTTTTCTTTGCTGTTTAGCGAATGATTA
GCAGAAATATACAGAGTAAGATTTTAATTAATTATTAGGGGGAGAAGGAGAGAGTAGCCCGAAAACTTTT
AGTTGGCTTGGACTGAACGAAGTGAGGGAAAGGCTACTAAAACGTCGAGGGGCAGTGAGAGCGAAGCGAA
CACTTGATTTTTTAATTTTCTATCTTTTATAGGTCATTAGAGTATACTTATTTGTCCTATAAACTATTTA
GCAGCATAATAGATTTATTGAATAGGTCATTTAAGTTGAGCATATTAGAGGAGGAAAATCTTGGAGAAAT
ATTTGAAGAACCCGATTACATGGATTGGATTAGTTCTTGTGGTTACGTGGTTTTTAACTAAAAGTAGTGA
ATTTTTGATTTTTGGTGTGTGTGTCTTGTTGTCAGTATTTGCTAGTCAAAGTGATTAAATAGAATTCTCA
TGTTTGACAGCTTATCATCGGAGCTCCGATGATAAGCTGTCAAACATGAGAATTCCCGGGGATCCTTACG
AAATCATCCTGTGGAGCTTAGTAGGTTTAGCAAGATGGCAGCGCCTAAATGTAGAATGATAAAAGGATTA
AGAGATTAATTTCCCTAAAAATGATAAAACAAGCGTTTTGAAAGCGCTTGTTTTTTTGGTTTGCAGTCAG
AGTAGAATAGAAGTATCAAAAAAAGCACCGACTCGGTGCCACTTTTTCAAGTTGATAACGGACTAGCCTT
ATTTTAACTTGCTATGCTGTTAAGAATGGTTCCAACGCTCACTCAAAGGCGGTAATACGGTTATCCACAG
AATCAGGGGATAACGCAGGAAAGAACATGTGAGCAAAAGGCCAGCAAAAGGCCAGGAACCGTAAAAAGGC
CGCGTTGCTGGCGTTTTTCCATAGGCTCCGCCCCCCTGACGAGCATCACAAAAATCGACGCTCAAGTCAG
AGGTGGCGAAACCCGACAGGACTATAAAGATACCAGGCGTTTCCCCCTGGAAGCTCCCTCGTGCGCTCTC
CTGTTCCGACCCTGCCGCTTACCGGATACCTGTCCGCCTTTCTCCCTTCGGGAAGCGTGGCGCTTTCTCA
TAGCTCACGCTGTAGGTATCTCAGTTCGGTGTAGGTCGTTCGCTCCAAGCTGGGCTGTGTGCACGAACCC
CCCGTTCAGCCCGACCGCTGCGCCTTATCCGGTAACTATCGTCTTGAGTCCAACCCGGTAAGACACGACT
TATCGCCACTGGCAGCAGCCACTGGTAACAGGATTAGCAGAGCGAGGTATGTAGGCGGTGCTACAGAGTT
CTTGAAGTGGTGGCCTAACTACGGCTACACTAGAAGAACAGTATTTGGTATCTGCGCTCTGCTGAAGCCA
GTTACCTTCGGAAAAAGAGTTGGTAGCTCTTGATCCGGCAAACAAACCACCGCTGGTAGCGGTGGTTTTT
TTGTTTGCAAGCAGCAGATTACGCGCAGAAAAAAAGGATCTCAAGAAGATCCTTTGATCTTTTCTACGGG
GTCTGACGCTCAGTGGAACGAAAACTCACGTTAAGGGATTTTGGTCATGAGATTATCAAAAAGGATCTTC
ACCTAGATCCTTTTAAATTAAAAATGAAGTTTTAAATCAATCTAAAGTATATATGAGTAAAGATGTGATC
CGTAGCGGTATGCGCTCCATCAAGAAGAGCGACTTCGCGGAGCTGGTGAAGTACATCACCGACGAGCAAG
GCAAGACCGATCGGGCCCCCTGCAGGATAAAAAAATTGTAGATAAATTTTATAAAATAGTTTTATCTACA
ATTTTTTTATCAGGAAACAGCTATGACCGCGGCCGCTGTATCCACATAAAAATAAGAAGCCTGCATTTGC
AGGCTTCTTATTTTTATGGTACCTTAAGACCCACTTTCACATTTAAGTTGTTTTTCTAATCCGCATATGA
TCAATTCAAGGCCGAATAAGAAGGCTGGCTCTGCACCTTGGTGATCAAATAATTCGATAGCTTGTCGTAA
TAATGGCGGCATACTATCAGTAGTAGGTGTTTCCCTTTCTTCTTTAGCGACTTGATGCTCTTGATCTTCC
AATACGCAACCTAAAGTAAAATGCCCCACAGCGCTGAGTGCATATAATGCATTCTCTAGTGAAAAACCTT
GTTGGCATAAAAAGGCTAATTGATTTTCGAGAGTTTCATACTGTTTTTCTGTAGGCCGTGTACCTAAATG
TACTTTTGCTCCATCTCGGTGACTTAGTAAAGCACATCTAAAACTTTTAGCGTTATTACGTAAAAAATCT
TGCCAGCTTTCCCCTTCTAAAGGGCAAAAGTGAGTATGGTGCCTATCTAACATCTCAATGGCTAAGGCGT
CGAGCAAAGCCCGCTTATTTTTTACATGCCAATACAATGTAGGCTGCTCTACACCTAGCTTCTGGGCGAG
TTTACGGGTTGTTAAACCTTCGATTCCGACCTCATTAAGCAGCTCTAATGCGCTGTTAATCACTTTACTT
TTATCTAATCTAGACATCATTAATTCCTCCTTTTTGTTGACATTATATCATTGATAGAGTTATTTGTCAA
ACTAGTTTTTTATTTCGATGCCCTGGACTTCATGAAAAACTAAAAAAAATATTGACACTCTATCATTGAT
AGAGTATAATTAAAATAAGCTTGATCGTAGCGTTAACAGATCTGAGCTCCTGCAGTAAAGGAGGTTTTTA
TGACACAGTTTGAAGGCTTCACCAATCTCTACCAGGTCAGCAAGACGCTACGTTTTGAGCTTATCCCGCA
GGGAAAAACCCTGAAACACATTCAGGAACAGGGGTTCATAGAGGAAGATAAGGCGCGTAACGACCATTAT
AAAGAACTGAAGCCTATAATCGACCGTATTTATAAAACGTACGCGGATCAGTGCCTGCAGCTGGTTCAGC
TGGATTGGGAGAATCTGTCCGCGGCTATTGATAGCTATCGCAAAGAGAAGACCGAGGAAACCCGTAACGC
ACTGATTGAAGAGCAGGCGACCTATCGGAATGCGATCCATGATTACTTCATCGGCCGCACCGACAACCTG
ACCGATGCAATTAACAAACGTCACGCAGAGATTTACAAAGGTCTGTTTAAAGCAGAGTTATTCAATGGCA
AGGTTCTGAAACAGCTGGGTACGGTCACCACCACCGAACACGAAAACGCACTGCTGAGGAGCTTTGATAA
ATTTACCACATATTTCAGCGGTTTCTATGAAAATCGTAAGAATGTATTTAGCGCCGAAGATATTTCCACC
GCAATTCCTCATCGTATTGTGCAGGATAATTTTCCGAAGTTTAAAGAAAATTGTCATATTTTTACCCGTC
TGATCACCGCGGTACCGAGCCTGCGAGAGCATTTTGAAAACGTTAAGAAAGCCATTGGAATTTTTGTCAG
TACCAGCATTGAAGAAGTGTTTTCGTTCCCGTTCTATAACCAACTGCTGACCCAGACCCAGATTGATCTG
TACAATCAGCTGCTGGGGGGCATAAGCCGCGAGGCAGGTACCGAAAAGATAAAGGGACTCAATGAGGTGC
TGAATCTGGCAATTCAGAAGAATGATGAAACGGCTCATATCATTGCTAGCCTGCCGCATCGTTTCATTCC
CCTGTTTAAGCAAATCCTGAGCGATCGCAATACACTGAGCTTTATCCTCGAAGAGTTTAAATCGGACGAA
GAAGTTATCCAGAGCTTTTGCAAATACAAAACCCTGCTGCGGAACGAAAATGTGCTGGAGACCGCTGAAG
CACTGTTTAATGAACTGAACTCGATCGACCTCACCCATATTTTTATATCCCACAAAAAACTGGAAACCAT
AAGCAGCGCTCTGTGTGACCATTGGGATACCCTGCGCAACGCCCTGTATGAACGGCGTATCAGCGAGCTG
ACCGGGAAAATCACCAAATCCGCAAAGGAAAAAGTTCAGCGTAGTCTGAAACACGAGGACATCAACCTGC
AAGAAATTATTAGCGCAGCAGGTAAAGAGCTGAGCGAAGCATTCAAACAGAAAACCAGCGAAATCCTGAG
CCATGCCCATGCTGCACTGGATCAGCCGCTGCCGACCACCCTGAAAAAACAGGAGGAAAAGGAGATTCTG
AAAAGCCAACTGGACAGCCTGCTGGGCCTGTATCACCTGCTGGACTGGTTTGCAGTCGATGAGAGCAACG
AGGTTGATCCTGAGTTCTCCGCTCGTCTGACCGGAATCAAGCTGGAGATGGAACCGAGTCTGTCGTTTTA
CAATAAAGCGCGTAATTACGCGACCAAGAAACCGTATAGCGTGGAAAAATTCAAACTGAACTTTCAGATG
CCGACCCTTGCAAGCGGATGGGACGTTAACAAAGAAAAAAACAATGGGGCAATTCTGTTTGTGAAAAATG
GCCTCTATTATCTGGGTATCATGCCGAAACAGAAAGGGCGCTACAAAGCCCTGTCATTTGAGCCGACCGA
GAAAACCTCAGAGGGTTTCGACAAGATGTACTACGATTATTTCCCGGATGCGGCAAAAATGATACCCAAA
TGTAGCACCCAACTGAAGGCAGTTACAGCCCACTTTCAGACCCATACCACCCCGATCCTGCTGTCGAACA
ATTTTATAGAGCCGCTGGAAATTACCAAAGAGATTTATGATCTGAATAATCCGGAAAAGGAGCCCAAGAA
ATTTCAGACGGCGTATGCAAAAAAGACCGGGGATCAGAAAGGTTATCGTGAAGCGCTGTGCAAATGGATT
GACTTTACCCGTGACTTTCTGTCAAAATATACCAAAACGACGAGCATTGATCTGAGCAGCCTACGTCCGA
GCAGCCAATATAAGGATCTGGGCGAATATTACGCCGAACTGAATCCGCTGCTCTACCATATTTCCTTCCA
ACGAATCGCTGAAAAAGAAATAATGGACGCCGTTGAAACCGGCAAACTGTATCTGTTTCAAATCTACAAC
AAAGATTTCGCCAAAGGCCATCACGGTAAGCCGAACCTGCATACCCTGTATTGGACCGGTCTGTTTAGCC
CGGAGAATCTGGCCAAAACCAGCATCAAGCTGAACGGACAGGCAGAACTGTTTTACCGCCCCAAAAGCCG
TATGAAAAGGATGGCACACCGCCTGGGCGAAAAAATGCTGAATAAGAAACTCAAAGATCAGAAAACGCCG
ATACCGGATACCCTTTATCAGGAGCTGTATGATTATGTTAACCACCGGCTGAGCCATGACCTGAGCGACG
AAGCGCGTGCACTGCTGCCGAACGTGATTACCAAGGAAGTCTCGCATGAAATTATTAAAGATCGGCGCTT
CACCAGTGATAAATTTTTCTTCCATGTACCGATCACCCTGAATTATCAAGCCGCAAATAGCCCTTCCAAA
TTTAATCAACGCGTGAATGCGTACCTGAAAGAGCATCCGGAGACCCCAATTATTGGCATAGACCGAGGAG
AACGCAATCTCATTTATATCACCGTCATTGATAGCACCGGTAAGATCCTGGAACAGCGTAGCCTGAATAC
CATTCAGCAGTTTGACTACCAGAAAAAGCTGGACAACAGAGAAAAGGAACGTGTAGCCGCCCGGCAGGCT
TGGAGTGTGGTGGGTACTATCAAGGATCTGAAGCAGGGGTATCTCTCCCAAGTTATCCATGAAATTGTCG
ATCTAATGATTCACTATCAAGCAGTAGTGGTACTGGAAAATCTGAATTTCGGTTTCAAAAGCAAACGTAC
AGGGATCGCTGAAAAAGCCGTTTATCAGCAGTTCGAGAAAATGCTGATAGACAAGCTGAATTGCCTGGTT
CTGAAAGATTATCCGGCAGAGAAGGTGGGCGGTGTGCTGAACCCGTACCAGCTGACTGATCAATTTACGA
GCTTTGCAAAAATGGGAACGCAGAGCGGTTTCCTGTTCTATGTTCCGGCGCCATATACCAGCAAGATAGA
CCCGCTGACAGGTTTCGTAGATCCGTTTGTCTGGAAAACCATTAAAAATCATGAAAGTCGCAAACATTTT
CTGGAGGGCTTTGATTTTCTGCACTATGACGTGAAAACCGGCGACTTCATTCTGCATTTTAAAATGAACC
GTAATCTGTCCTTTCAGCGCGGCCTGCCTGGCTTTATGCCGGCGTGGGACATTGTTTTTGAAAAGAATGA
GACACAGTTTGATGCCAAAGGTACCCCCTTTATTGCGGGGAAACGCATTGTGCCCGTTATAGAAAATCAC
CGCTTCACCGGACGGTATAGGGACTTGTACCCGGCAAATGAATTGATAGCGCTGCTGGAGGAGAAAGGTA
TTGTCTTTCGGGATGGATCAAACATCCTGCCGAAGCTGCTGGAGAACGATGACAGCCACGCAATAGACAC
CATGGTAGCGCTGATCCGAAGCGTGCTGCAGATGCGTAACAGTAATGCGGCTACGGGGGAAGACTACATT
AATAGCCCGGTCCGTGATCTGAACGGCGTTTGTTTCGATAGCAGATTTCAAAATCCGGAGTGGCCGATGG
ATGCCGATGCCAATGGAGCTTACCATATCGCTCTCAAAGGTCAGCTCCTACTGAACCATTTGAAAGAATC
AAAAGATCTGAAACTGCAGAACGGCATCTCGAATCAGGACTGGCTGGCCTACATTCAAGAACTGAGAAAC
TAATATGACCATGATTACGAATTCGAGCTCGGTACCCGGGGATCCTATAAGTTTTAATAAAACTTTAAAT
AGAAAAAGGCTTCTCTCATGAGAAGTCTTTTTTATTTAAAATAAATATAAAATAAAATAGAGGCTATAAA
TAGCCTCTATTTTATGTGAGAAATCCCTAAATAAAAAGATGCCAGTGTGCTGGAATTCGTCATCGCATGA
GTCAGCGATGACTCGAGGCCTGCAGACATGCAAGCTTGGCACTGGCCGTCGTTTTACAACGTCGTGACTG
GGAAAACCCTGGCGTTACCCAACTTAATCGCCTTGCAGCACATCCCCCTTTCGCCAGCTGGCGTAATAGC
GAAGAGGCCCGCACCGATCGCCCTTCCCAACAGTTGCGCAGCCTGAATGGCGAATGGCGCTAGCATAAAA
ATAAGAAGCCTGCATTTGCAGGCTTCTTATTTTTATGGCGCGCCGTTCTGAATCCTTAGCTAATGGTTCA
ACAGGTAACTATGACGAAGATAGCACCCTGGAGCAACCAGGAATGAATTACTATCCCTTTTATCAAGAAG
CGCACAAAAAGAAAAACGAAATGATACACCAATCAGTGCAA
Features (pLannotate 1.2.2; 11 found; start..end, strand, type, name):
    226..960     +  CDS            erm: ERM_STREE - Experimental evidence at protein level: Swiss-Prot protein existence level 1. This protein produces a dimethylation of the adenine residue at position 2085 in 23S rRNA, resulting in reduced affinity between ribosomes and macrolide-lincosamide-streptogramin B antibiotics. From Streptococcus pneumoniae.
   1289..1570    +  CDS            copR: COPR_STRAG - Protein predicted: Swiss-Prot protein existence level 4. Involved in copy control of plasmid pIP501. From Streptococcus agalactiae.
   2281..3768    +  CDS            repS: REPS_STRPY - Protein predicted: Swiss-Prot protein existence level 4. Essential for replication. From Streptococcus pyogenes.
   4505..4583    -  misc_RNA       tracrRNA: trans-activating CRISPR RNA for the Streptococcus pyogenes CRISPR/Cas9 system
   4706..5294    -  rep_origin     ori: high-copy-number ColE1/pMB1/pBR322/pUC origin of replication
   5470..5544    +  CDS            traI (fragment): TRAI6_ECOLX - Experimental evidence at protein level: Swiss-Prot protein existence level 1. The initiation process of transfer DNA synthesis requires the interaction of at least three plasmid-specific components (TraH, I, and J) at the transfer origin resulting in the assembly of a specialised nucleoprotein complex - the relaxosome. Site- and strand-specific cleavage at the transfer origin is dependent on TraI and TraJ. From Escherichia coli.
   5697..6317    -  CDS            tetR: TETR2_ECOLX - Experimental evidence at protein level: Swiss-Prot protein existence level 1. TetR is the repressor of the tetracycline resistance element; its N-terminal region forms a helix-turn-helix structure and binds DNA. Binding of tetracycline to TetR reduces the repressor affinity for the tetracycline resistance gene (tetA) promoter operator sites. From Escherichia coli.
   6427..6445    +  protein_bind   tet operator: bacterial operator O1 for the tetR and tetA genes tetracycline repressor TetR
   6510..10430   +  CDS            cas12a: CS12A_ACISB - Also known as cpf1 From Acidaminococcus sp. (strain BV3L6).
  10449..10476   +  misc_feature   MCS (fragment): pUC18/19 multiple cloning site
  10680..10834   +  CDS            lacZα (fragment): LacZα fragment of β-galactosidase; lacZ fragment
