[The description below was written by a language model from this plasmid's Addgene catalogue record and pLannotate feature annotations shown in this document.]
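Description:
pJC005.em is an 11,031 bp empty-backbone CRISPR vector built for Cas12a-based genome editing of Enterococcus faecium. It is an E. coli/Gram-positive shuttle plasmid. A high-copy ColE1/pUC-type origin supports propagation in E. coli cloning strains such as DH5alpha. The copR copy-control gene and the repS replication gene, both annotated by similarity to pIP501-family streptococcal plasmid proteins, presumably provide replication in the enterococcal host. Selection relies on an erm gene encoding a 23S rRNA methyltransferase that confers resistance to erythromycin and other macrolide-lincosamide-streptogramin B antibiotics, a marker usable in both hosts. A short traI fragment next to the ColE1 origin may mark a remnant of a conjugative transfer origin region, but the record does not say that the plasmid can be mobilised.

The main payload is a cas12a (cpf1) coding sequence matched to the Acidaminococcus sp. BV3L6 nuclease. It lies downstream of a tet operator, with a divergently oriented tetR repressor gene. This layout indicates tetracycline-class inducible control of nuclease expression, although the record names neither the promoter nor the inducer. Downstream of cas12a are fragments of a pUC18/19 multiple cloning site and lacZα, which probably serve as the region where users insert a target-specific crRNA and homology repair template; the exact cloning scheme is not stated. The automated annotation also flags a short S. pyogenes Cas9 tracrRNA match. Cas12a does not need a tracrRNA, so this may be a leftover from a parental vector or a similarity hit. As supplied, the plasmid carries no targeting insert.
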