Addgene plasmid #182738: pJC005.em
Purpose: (Empty Backbone) CRISPR-Cas12a genome editing of E. faecium
Depositing lab: James Collins. Depositing organization: University of Louisville. Publication: Rapid, Efficient, and Cost-Effective Gene Editing of Enterococcus faecium with CRISPR-Cas12a. Chua MJ, Collins J. Microbiol Spectr. 2022 Feb 2:e0242721. doi: 10.1128/spectrum.02427-21. PubMed 35107356.
Backbone
  Vector backbone: pJC005.em
  Backbone size (bp): 11031
  Vector type: CRISPR
Growth in bacteria
  Bacterial resistance: Erythromycin, 200 μg/mL
  Growth temperature: 37°C
  Growth strain: DH5alpha
  Copy number: Unknown
Terms and licenses: Academic/Nonprofit Terms; Industry Terms: Not Available to Industry
How to cite: pJC005.em was a gift from James Collins (Addgene plasmid # 182738 ; http://n2t.net/addgene:182738 ; RRID:Addgene_182738)
